Addgene plasmid #176808: pEE051
Purpose: Encodes codon optimized putative thermophilic PET hydrolase enzyme for bacterial expression
Depositing lab: Gregg Beckham. Depositing organization: National Laboratory of the Rockies (NLR). Publication: Sourcing thermotolerant poly(ethylene terephthalate) hydrolase scaffolds from natural diversity. Erickson E, Gado JE, Avilan L, Bratti F, Brizendine RK, Cox PA, Gill R, Graham R, Kim DJ, Konig G, Michener WE, Poudel S, Ramirez KJ, Shakespeare TJ, Zahn M, Boyd ES, Payne CM, DuBois JL, Pickford AR, Beckham GT, McGeehan JE. Nat Commun. 2022 Dec 21;13(1):7850. doi: 10.1038/s41467-022-35237-x. PubMed 36543766.
Backbone
  Vector backbone: pET21b(+)
  Backbone manufacturer: EMD Biosciences
  Backbone size w/o insert (bp): 5366
  Vector type: Bacterial Expression
Growth in bacteria
  Bacterial resistance: Ampicillin, 100 μg/mL
  Growth temperature: 37°C
  Growth strain: DH5alpha
  Copy number: High Copy
Gene/Insert
  Gene/Insert name: 602 (alt names: Tcur0390; Thermomonospora curvata WP_012850775.1)
  Species: Thermomonospora curvata
  Insert size (bp): 786
  Promoter: T7
  Tag / fusion protein: 6xHis (C terminal on backbone)
  Cloning method: Restriction Enzyme; 5′ cloning site NdeI (unknown if destroyed); 3′ cloning site XhoI (unknown if destroyed)
  Sequencing primers: 5′ T7 For; 3′ T7 Rev
Terms and licenses: Academic/Nonprofit Terms; Industry Terms: Not Available to Industry
Depositor comments: Accession Number WP_012850775.1
How to cite: pEE051 was a gift from Gregg Beckham (Addgene plasmid # 176808 ; http://n2t.net/addgene:176808 ; RRID:Addgene_176808)
