[The description below was written by a language model from this plasmid's Addgene catalogue record and pLannotate feature annotations shown in this document.]
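Description:
pEE051 is a bacterial expression plasmid built on the pET21b(+) backbone that carries a codon-optimized gene for a putative thermophilic poly(ethylene terephthalate) hydrolase from Thermomonospora curvata (designated 602, also known as Tcur0390). The roughly 786 bp insert was cloned between the NdeI and XhoI sites, placing it in frame with the backbone-encoded C-terminal 6xHis tag for affinity purification. The automated annotation of the 6,152 nt sequenced record matches the coding region to a known cutinase-type PET hydrolase by homology, consistent with the enzyme family, and labels the His tag as a fragment of a longer polyhistidine tag. Short downstream hits such as the "SET1" fragment, and the tetracycline-resistance fragments elsewhere in the plasmid, appear to be backbone remnants rather than functional parts.

Expression is driven by the T7 promoter with an adjacent lac operator, followed by the strong phage T7 gene 10 ribosome binding site and closed by the T7 terminator. The plasmid also carries lacI with its own promoter, so transcription is repressed until induction with IPTG in a host that supplies T7 RNA polymerase. Propagation relies on a pBR322-type origin accompanied by the bom and rop elements, and selection is by ampicillin through the β-lactamase gene. An f1 origin is also present, allowing single-stranded DNA production. The catalogue lists the plasmid as high copy, although the annotated rop gene normally moderates copy number. The construct is intended for recombinant production and purification of this candidate enzyme in E. coli, as part of a survey of naturally occurring thermotolerant PET hydrolase scaffolds.
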