Features (pLannotate 1.2.2; 19 found; start..end, strand, type, name):
     14..769     +  CDS            PETH_UNKP (fragment): Experimental evidence at protein level: Swiss-Prot protein existence level 1. Cutinase that degrades cutin fibers prepared from tomato peels and hydrolyzes various fatty acid monoesters with acyl chain lengths of 2 to 18, with a preference for short-chain substrates (C4 substrate at most). Cannot hydrolyze olive oil (PubMed:22194294). Is also able to degrade polyethylene terephthalate (PET), the most abundant polyester plastic in the world (PubMed:22194294, PubMed:32269349). Can also depolymerize poly(epsilon-caprolactone) (PCL), a synthetic aliphatic biodegradable polyester (PubMed:22194294).
    803..820     +  CDS            9xHis (fragment): 9xHis affinity tag
    830..879     +  CDS            SET1 (fragment): solubility-enhancement tag derived from T7 phage gene 10B
    887..934     +  terminator     T7 terminator: transcription terminator for bacteriophage T7 RNA polymerase
    971..1399    +  rep_origin     f1 ori (sequence partly withheld): f1 bacteriophage origin of replication; arrow indicates direction of (+) strand synthesis
   1452..1556    +  promoter       AmpR promoter: bla
   1557..2417    +  CDS            AmpR: β-lactamase; bla; confers resistance to ampicillin, carbenicillin, and related antibiotics
   2588..3176    +  rep_origin     ori: high-copy-number ColE1/pMB1/pBR322/pUC origin of replication
   3362..3501    -  misc_feature   bom: basis of mobility region from pBR322
   3603..3794    -  CDS            rop: Rop protein, which maintains plasmids at low copy number; rop
   3811..4191    +  CDS            YPB1_ECOLX: Protein predicted: Swiss-Prot protein existence level 4. From Escherichia coli.
   4263..4554    -  CDS            TcR (fragment): tetracycline efflux protein; tet; confers resistance to tetracycline
   4569..4590    -  protein_bind   CAP binding site: CAP binding activates transcription in the presence of cAMP. E. coli catabolite activator protein
   4603..5685    -  CDS            lacI: lac repressor; lacI; The lac repressor binds to the lac operator to inhibit transcription in E. coli. This inhibition can be relieved by adding lactose or isopropyl-β-D-thiogalactopyranoside (IPTG).
   5686..5763    -  promoter       lacI promoter: lacI
   5771..6050    -  CDS            TcR (fragment): tetracycline efflux protein; tet; confers resistance to tetracycline
   6072..6090    +  promoter       T7 promoter: promoter for bacteriophage T7 RNA polymerase
   6091..6115    +  protein_bind   lac operator: The lac repressor binds to the lac operator to inhibit transcription in E. coli. This inhibition can be relieved by adding lactose or isopropyl-β-D-thiogalactopyranoside (IPTG). lac repressor encoded by lacI
   6130..6152    +  RBS            RBS: efficient ribosome binding site from bacteriophage T7 gene 10 (Olins and Rangwala, 1989)
>Addgene plasmid #176808 | pEE051 | addgene full sequence | sequence record 349682 | Addgene NGS Result
TATACATATGGCTGCTAACCCGTATCAGCGTGGCCCGAACCCCACTGAGGCGAGCATCACTGCCGCGCGC
GGTCCATTCAATACTGCGGAAATTACCGTTTCTCGCCTGTCCGTATCCGGTTTCGGTGGTGGCAAAATCT
ACTATCCAACGACCACCTCGGAAGGTACCTTCGGTGCTATCGCAATTTCTCCGGGTTTCACCGCATACTG
GAGCTCTCTCGAATGGCTGGGCCACCGTCTGGCTAGCCAGGGCTTTGTTGTAATCGGTATCGAAACTAAC
ACTACTTTAGACCAGCCGGACCAGCGTGGCCAGCAGCTGCTCGCTGCGCTGGACTATCTGACCCAGCGCT
CAGCAGTTCGTGATCGTGTTGATGCATCTCGTCTGGCGGTAGCGGGTCATTCGATGGGCGGTGGTGGTTC
TCTGGAAGCTGCAAAAGCTCGTACGAGTCTGAAAGCGGCGATTCCTCTGGCACCCTGGAACCTGGACAAA
ACTTGGCCGGAGGTGCGCACTCCGACCCTTATTATTGGTGGTGAACTGGACGCCGTCGCGCCGGTGGCGA
CCCACTCTATCCCGTTCTACAACAGCCTGAGCAACGCTCCGGAGAAAGCCTACCTCGAACTGGATAACGC
GTCTCACTTCTTTCCGAATATTACCAACACTCAGATGGCGAAATACATGATCGCATGGATGAAACGTTTC
ATCGATGACGATACCCGTTACACCCAGTTCCTGTGCCCGCCTCCGTCTACCGGCCTGCTGAGCGACTTTT
CAGATGCACGTTTTACATGCCCGATGCTCGAGCACCACCACCACCACCACTGAGATCCGGCTGCTAACAA
AGCCCGAAAGGAAGCTGAGTTGGCTGCTGCCACCGCTGAGCAATAACTAGCATAACCCCTTGGGGCCTCT
AAACGGGTCTTGAGGGGTTTTTTGCTGAAAGGAGGAACTATATCCGGATTGGCGAATGGG
[124 nt withheld, positions 971-1094]
C
[91 nt withheld, positions 1096-1186]
A
[49 nt withheld, positions 1188-1236]
CCTTTGACGTTGGAGTCCACGTTCTTT
[37 nt withheld, positions 1264-1300]
ACCCTATCTCGGTCTATTCTTTTGATTTATAAGGGATTTTGCCGATTTCGGCCTATTGGTTAAAAAATGA
GCTGATTTAACAAAAATTTAACGCGAATTTTAACAAAATATTAACGCTTACAATTTAGGTGGCACTTTTC
GGGGAAATGTGCGCGGAACCCCTATTTGTTTATTTTTCTAAATACATTCAAATATGTATCCGCTCATGAG
ACAATAACCCTGATAAATGCTTCAATAATATTGAAAAAGGAAGAGTATGAGTATTCAACATTTCCGTGTC
GCCCTTATTCCCTTTTTTGCGGCATTTTGCCTTCCTGTTTTTGCTCACCCAGAAACGCTGGTGAAAGTAA
AAGATGCTGAAGATCAGTTGGGTGCACGAGTGGGTTACATCGAACTGGATCTCAACAGCGGTAAGATCCT
TGAGAGTTTTCGCCCCGAAGAACGTTTTCCAATGATGAGCACTTTTAAAGTTCTGCTATGTGGCGCGGTA
TTATCCCGTATTGACGCCGGGCAAGAGCAACTCGGTCGCCGCATACACTATTCTCAGAATGACTTGGTTG
AGTACTCACCAGTCACAGAAAAGCATCTTACGGATGGCATGACAGTAAGAGAATTATGCAGTGCTGCCAT
AACCATGAGTGATAACACTGCGGCCAACTTACTTCTGACAACGATCGGAGGACCGAAGGAGCTAACCGCT
TTTTTGCACAACATGGGGGATCATGTAACTCGCCTTGATCGTTGGGAACCGGAGCTGAATGAAGCCATAC
CAAACGACGAGCGTGACACCACGATGCCTGCAGCAATGGCAACAACGTTGCGCAAACTATTAACTGGCGA
ACTACTTACTCTAGCTTCCCGGCAACAATTAATAGACTGGATGGAGGCGGATAAAGTTGCAGGACCACTT
CTGCGCTCGGCCCTTCCGGCTGGCTGGTTTATTGCTGATAAATCTGGAGCCGGTGAGCGTGGGTCTCGCG
GTATCATTGCAGCACTGGGGCCAGATGGTAAGCCCTCCCGTATCGTAGTTATCTACACGACGGGGAGTCA
GGCAACTATGGATGAACGAAATAGACAGATCGCTGAGATAGGTGCCTCACTGATTAAGCATTGGTAACTG
TCAGACCAAGTTTACTCATATATACTTTAGATTGATTTAAAACTTCATTTTTAATTTAAAAGGATCTAGG
TGAAGATCCTTTTTGATAATCTCATGACCAAAATCCCTTAACGTGAGTTTTCGTTCCACTGAGCGTCAGA
CCCCGTAGAAAAGATCAAAGGATCTTCTTGAGATCCTTTTTTTCTGCGCGTAATCTGCTGCTTGCAAACA
AAAAAACCACCGCTACCAGCGGTGGTTTGTTTGCCGGATCAAGAGCTACCAACTCTTTTTCCGAAGGTAA
CTGGCTTCAGCAGAGCGCAGATACCAAATACTGTCCTTCTAGTGTAGCCGTAGTTAGGCCACCACTTCAA
GAACTCTGTAGCACCGCCTACATACCTCGCTCTGCTAATCCTGTTACCAGTGGCTGCTGCCAGTGGCGAT
AAGTCGTGTCTTACCGGGTTGGACTCAAGACGATAGTTACCGGATAAGGCGCAGCGGTCGGGCTGAACGG
GGGGTTCGTGCACACAGCCCAGCTTGGAGCGAACGACCTACACCGAACTGAGATACCTACAGCGTGAGCT
ATGAGAAAGCGCCACGCTTCCCGAAGGGAGAAAGGCGGACAGGTATCCGGTAAGCGGCAGGGTCGGAACA
GGAGAGCGCACGAGGGAGCTTCCAGGGGGAAACGCCTGGTATCTTTATAGTCCTGTCGGGTTTCGCCACC
TCTGACTTGAGCGTCGATTTTTGTGATGCTCGTCAGGGGGGCGGAGCCTATGGAAAAACGCCAGCAACGC
GGCCTTTTTACGGTTCCTGGCCTTTTGCTGGCCTTTTGCTCACATGTTCTTTCCTGCGTTATCCCCTGAT
TCTGTGGATAACCGTATTACCGCCTTTGAGTGAGCTGATACCGCTCGCCGCAGCCGAACGACCGAGCGCA
GCGAGTCAGTGAGCGAGGAAGCGGAAGAGCGCCTGATGCGGTATTTTCTCCTTACGCATCTGTGCGGTAT
TTCACACCGCAATGGTGCACTCTCAGTACAATCTGCTCTGATGCCGCATAGTTAAGCCAGTATACACTCC
GCTATCGCTACGTGACTGGGTCATGGCTGCGCCCCGACACCCGCCAACACCCGCTGACGCGCCCTGACGG
GCTTGTCTGCTCCCGGCATCCGCTTACAGACAAGCTGTGACCGTCTCCGGGAGCTGCATGTGTCAGAGGT
TTTCACCGTCATCACCGAAACGCGCGAGGCAGCTGCGGTAAAGCTCATCAGCGTGGTCGTGAAGCGATTC
ACAGATGTCTGCCTGTTCATCCGCGTCCAGCTCGTTGAGTTTCTCCAGAAGCGTTAATGTCTGGCTTCTG
ATAAAGCGGGCCATGTTAAGGGCGGTTTTTTCCTGTTTGGTCACTGATGCCTCCGTGTAAGGGGGATTTC
TGTTCATGGGGGTAATGATACCGATGAAACGAGAGAGGATGCTCACGATACGGGTTACTGATGATGAACA
TGCCCGGTTACTGGAACGTTGTGAGGGTAAACAACTGGCGGTATGGATGCGGCGGGACCAGAGAAAAATC
ACTCAGGGTCAATGCCAGCGCTTCGTTAATACAGATGTAGGTGTTCCACAGGGTAGCCAGCAGCATCCTG
CGATGCAGATCCGGAACATAATGGTGCAGGGCGCTGACTTCCGCGTTTCCAGACTTTACGAAACACGGAA
ACCGAAGACCATTCATGTTGTTGCTCAGGTCGCAGACGTTTTGCAGCAGCAGTCGCTTCACGTTCGCTCG
CGTATCGGTGATTCATTCTGCTAACCAGTAAGGCAACCCCGCCAGCCTAGCCGGGTCCTCAACGACAGGA
GCACGATCATGCGCACCCGTGGGGCCGCCATGCCGGCGATAATGGCCTGCTTCTCGCCGAAACGTTTGGT
GGCGGGACCAGTGACGAAGGCTTGAGCGAGGGCGTGCAAGATTCCGAATACCGCAAGCGACAGGCCGATC
ATCGTCGCGCTCCAGCGAAAGCGGTCCTCGCCGAAAATGACCCAGAGCGCTGCCGGCACCTGTCCTACGA
GTTGCATGATAAAGAAGACAGTCATAAGTGCGGCGACGATAGTCATGCCCCGCGCCCACCGGAAGGAGCT
GACTGGGTTGAAGGCTCTCAAGGGCATCGGTCGAGATCCCGGTGCCTAATGAGTGAGCTAACTTACATTA
ATTGCGTTGCGCTCACTGCCCGCTTTCCAGTCGGGAAACCTGTCGTGCCAGCTGCATTAATGAATCGGCC
AACGCGCGGGGAGAGGCGGTTTGCGTATTGGGCGCCAGGGTGGTTTTTCTTTTCACCAGTGAGACGGGCA
ACAGCTGATTGCCCTTCACCGCCTGGCCCTGAGAGAGTTGCAGCAAGCGGTCCACGCTGGTTTGCCCCAG
CAGGCGAAAATCCTGTTTGATGGTGGTTAACGGCGGGATATAACATGAGCTGTCTTCGGTATCGTCGTAT
CCCACTACCGAGATATCCGCACCAACGCGCAGCCCGGACTCGGTAATGGCGCGCATTGCGCCCAGCGCCA
TCTGATCGTTGGCAACCAGCATCGCAGTGGGAACGATGCCCTCATTCAGCATTTGCATGGTTTGTTGAAA
ACCGGACATGGCACTCCAGTCGCCTTCCCGTTCCGCTATCGGCTGAATTTGATTGCGAGTGAGATATTTA
TGCCAGCCAGCCAGACGCAGACGCGCCGAGACAGAACTTAATGGGCCCGCTAACAGCGCGATTTGCTGGT
GACCCAATGCGACCAGATGCTCCACGCCCAGTCGCGTACCGTCTTCATGGGAGAAAATAATACTGTTGAT
GGGTGTCTGGTCAGAGACATCAAGAAATAACGCCGGAACATTAGTGCAGGCAGCTTCCACAGCAATGGCA
TCCTGGTCATCCAGCGGATAGTTAATGATCAGCCCACTGACGCGTTGCGCGAGAAGATTGTGCACCGCCG
CTTTACAGGCTTCGACGCCGCTTCGTTCTACCATCGACACCACCACGCTGGCACCCAGTTGATCGGCGCG
AGATTTAATCGCCGCGACAATTTGCGACGGCGCGTGCAGGGCCAGACTGGAGGTGGCAACGCCAATCAGC
AACGACTGTTTGCCCGCCAGTTGTTGTGCCACGCGGTTGGGAATGTAATTCAGCTCCGCCATCGCCGCTT
CCACTTTTTCCCGCGTTTTCGCAGAAACGTGGCTGGCCTGGTTCACCACGCGGGAAACGGTCTGATAAGA
GACACCGGCATACTCTGCGACATCGTATAACGTTACTGGTTTCACATTCACCACCCTGAATTGACTCTCT
TCCGGGCGCTATCATGCCATACCGCGAAAGGTTTTGCGCCATTCGATGGTGTCCGGGATCTCGACGCTCT
CCCTTATGCGACTCCTGCATTAGGAAGCAGCCCAGTAGTAGGTTGAGGCCGTTGAGCACCGCCGCCGCAA
GGAATGGTGCATGCAAGGAGATGGCGCCCAACAGTCCCCCGGCCACGGGGCCTGCCACCATACCCACGCC
GAAACAAGCGCTCATGAGCCCGAAGTGGCGAGCCCGATCTTCCCCATCGGTGATGTCGGCGATATAGGCG
CCAGCAACCGCACCTGTGGCGCCGGTGATGCCGGCCACGATGCGTCCGGCGTAGAGGATCGAGATCTCGA
TCCCGCGAAATTAATACGACTCACTATAGGGGAATTGTGAGCGGATAACAATTCCCCTCTAGAAATAATT
TTGTTTAACTTTAAGAAGGAGA
