>Addgene plasmid #176808 | pEE051 | depositor partial sequence | sequence record 342671 | Insert (including NdeI and XhoI sites)
CATATGGCTGCTAACCCGTATCAGCGTGGCCCGAACCCCACTGAGGCGAGCATCACTGCCGCGCGCGGTC
CATTCAATACTGCGGAAATTACCGTTTCTCGCCTGTCCGTATCCGGTTTCGGTGGTGGCAAAATCTACTA
TCCAACGACCACCTCGGAAGGTACCTTCGGTGCTATCGCAATTTCTCCGGGTTTCACCGCATACTGGAGC
TCTCTCGAATGGCTGGGCCACCGTCTGGCTAGCCAGGGCTTTGTTGTAATCGGTATCGAAACTAACACTA
CTTTAGACCAGCCGGACCAGCGTGGCCAGCAGCTGCTCGCTGCGCTGGACTATCTGACCCAGCGCTCAGC
AGTTCGTGATCGTGTTGATGCATCTCGTCTGGCGGTAGCGGGTCATTCGATGGGCGGTGGTGGTTCTCTG
GAAGCTGCAAAAGCTCGTACGAGTCTGAAAGCGGCGATTCCTCTGGCACCCTGGAACCTGGACAAAACTT
GGCCGGAGGTGCGCACTCCGACCCTTATTATTGGTGGTGAACTGGACGCCGTCGCGCCGGTGGCGACCCA
CTCTATCCCGTTCTACAACAGCCTGAGCAACGCTCCGGAGAAAGCCTACCTCGAACTGGATAACGCGTCT
CACTTCTTTCCGAATATTACCAACACTCAGATGGCGAAATACATGATCGCATGGATGAAACGTTTCATCG
ATGACGATACCCGTTACACCCAGTTCCTGTGCCCGCCTCCGTCTACCGGCCTGCTGAGCGACTTTTCAGA
TGCACGTTTTACATGCCCGATGCTCGAG
